Addgene plasmid #22113: pGEX-6P1-Ataxin3Q22-C14A
Depositing lab: Henry Paulson. Depositing organization: University of Michigan. Publication: The deubiquitinating enzyme ataxin-3, a polyglutamine disease protein, edits Lys63 linkages in mixed linkage ubiquitin chains. Winborn BJ, Travis SM, Todi SV, Scaglione KM, Xu P, Williams AJ, Cohen RE, Peng J, Paulson HL. J Biol Chem. 2008 Sep 26. 283(39):26436-43. 10.1074/jbc.M803692200 PubMed 18599482.
Backbone
  Vector backbone: pGEX-6P-1
  Backbone manufacturer: GE Healthcare
  Backbone size w/o insert (bp): 4984
  Vector type: Bacterial Expression
Growth in bacteria
  Bacterial resistance: Ampicillin, 100 μg/mL
  Growth temperature: 37°C
  Growth strain: DH5alpha
  Copy number: High Copy
Gene/Insert
  Gene/Insert name: Ataxin 3
  Species: H. sapiens (human)
  Insert size (bp): 1100
  Mutation: C14A
  Entrez Gene: ATXN3 (a.k.a. AT3, ATX3, JOS, MJD, MJD1, SCA3)
  Tag / fusion protein: GST (N terminal on backbone)
  Cloning method: Restriction Enzyme; 5′ cloning site BamHI (unknown if destroyed); 3′ cloning site NotI (unknown if destroyed)
  Sequencing primers: 5′ pGEX-5; 3′ pGEX-3
Terms and licenses: Academic/Nonprofit Terms; Industry Terms: Not Available to Industry
How to cite: pGEX-6P1-Ataxin3Q22-C14A was a gift from Henry Paulson (Addgene plasmid # 22113 ; http://n2t.net/addgene:22113 ; RRID:Addgene_22113)
