[The description below was written by a language model from this plasmid's Addgene catalogue record.]
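Description:
pGEX-6P1-Ataxin3Q22-C14A is a bacterial expression plasmid built on the commercial pGEX-6P-1 backbone (about 5 kb without insert) for producing recombinant human ataxin-3 as an N-terminal glutathione S-transferase (GST) fusion in E. coli. It is a high-copy plasmid selected with ampicillin. No feature table is supplied, so promoter and origin are not explicitly listed. However, pGEX-series vectors generally drive the GST fusion from an IPTG-inducible tac promoter with a vector-borne lacI repressor. The 6P variants also place a PreScission protease recognition site between GST and the cloning site, so that the tag can be removed after glutathione-affinity purification.

The insert is an approximately 1.1 kb ATXN3 coding sequence cloned between the BamHI and NotI sites, in frame with the upstream GST. The "Q22" in the name indicates a polyglutamine tract of 22 residues, which would be in the normal, non-expanded range for this protein, whose polyglutamine expansion causes Machado-Joseph disease (spinocerebellar ataxia type 3). The construct carries a C14A substitution. Cysteine 14 is the catalytic residue of the Josephin protease domain of ataxin-3, so this change is expected to abolish deubiquitinating activity.

The associated publication examines how ataxin-3 edits Lys63 linkages in mixed-linkage ubiquitin chains. In that context the plasmid most plausibly supplies purified, catalytically inactive protein as a negative control alongside wild-type ataxin-3 in in vitro ubiquitin chain cleavage or binding assays.
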