>Addgene plasmid #22113 | pGEX-6P1-Ataxin3Q22-C14A | addgene partial sequence | sequence record 27914 | 22113 with pGEX-5
CTCAATCGGATCTGGAGTTCTGTTCCAGGGGCCCCTGGGATCCATAAACATGGAGTCCATCTTCCACGAG
AAACAAGAAGGCTCACTTGCTGCTCAACATTGCCTGAATAACTTATTGCAAGGAGAATATTTTAGCCCTG
TGGAATTATCCTCAATTGCACATCAGCTGGATGAGGAGGAGAGGATGAGAATGGCAGAAGGAGGAGTTAC
TAGTGAAGATTATCGCACGTTTTTACAGCAGCCTTCTGGAAATATGGATGACAGTGGTTTTTTCTCTATT
CAGGTTATAAGCAATGCCTTGAAAGTTTGGGGTTTAGAACTAATCCTGTTCAACAGTCCAGAGTATCAGA
GGCTCAGGATCGATCCTATAAATGAAAGATCATTTATATGCAATTATAAGGAACACTGGTTTACAGTTAG
AAAATTAGGAAAACAGTGGTTTAACTTGAATTCTCTCTTGACGGGTCCAGAATTAATATCAGATACATAT
CTTGCACTTTTCTTGGCTCAATTACAACAGGAAGGTTATTCTATATTTGTTGTTAAGGGTGATCTGCCAG
ATTGCGAAGCTGACCAACTCCTGCAGATGATTAGGGTCCAACAGATGCATCGACCAAAACTTATTGGAGA
AGAATTAGCACAACTAAAAGAGCAAAGAGTCCATAAAACAGACCTGGAACGAGTGTTAGAAGCAAATGAT
GGCTCNNGAATGTTAGACGAAGATGAGGAGGATTTGCAGAGGGCTCTT
